>Addgene plasmid #42477 | NISCHA | depositor partial sequence | sequence record 57309 | NISCHA sequence 421 bps
CATATGCACCATCATCATCATCATTCTTCTGGTGTAGATCTGGGTACCGAGAACCTGTACTTCCAATCCA
TGGAAGCGCGCGTCGTGGGCTCGGAGCTTGTGGACACTTATACGGTTTACATCATCCAGGTCACTGATGG
CAGCCATGAGTGGACAGTAAAGCACCGCTACAGCGACTTCCATGACCTGCATGAAAAGCTCGTTGCAGAG
AGAAAGATTGATAAAAACCTGCTTCCGCCCAAAAAGATAATTGGGAAAAACTCAAGAAGCTTGGTGGAGA
AGAGGGAGAAGGATCTGGAGGTCTACCTCCAGAAGCTCCTGGCTGCCTTCCCTGGCGTGACCCCCAGAGT
ACTGGCCCACTTCTTGCATTTTCACTTCTATGAGATAAATGGCTAACAGTAAAGGTGGATACGGATCCGA
A
