>Addgene plasmid #42477 | NISCHA | addgene partial sequence | sequence record 59829 | T7 5'-TAATACGACTCACTATAGGG-3'
ATTCCCCTCTAGAAATAATTTTGTTTAACTTTAAGAAGGAGATATACATATGCACCATCATCATCATCAT
TCTTCTGGTGTAGATCTGGGTACCGAGAACCTGTACTTCCAATCCATGGAAGCGCGCGTCGTGGGCTCGG
AGCTTGTGGACACTTATACGGTTTACATCATCCAGGTCACTGATGGCAGCCATGAGTGGACAGTAAAGCA
CCGCTACAGCGACTTCCATGACCTGCATGAAAAGCTCGTTGCAGAGAGAAAGATTGATAAAAACCTGCTT
CCGCCCAAAAAGATAATTGGGAAAAACTCAAGAAGCTTGGTGGAGAAGAGGGAGAAGGATCTGGAGGTCT
ACCTCCAGAAGCTCCTGGCTGCCTTCCCTGGCGTGACCCCCAGAGTACTGGCCCACTTCTTGCATTTTCA
CTTCTATGAGATAAATGGCTAACAGTAAAGGTGGATACGGATCCGAATTCGAGCTCCGTCGACAAGCTTG
CGGCCGCACTCGAGCACCACCACCACCACCACTGAGATCCGGCTGCTAACAAAGCCCGAAAGGAAGCTGA
GTTGGCTGCTGCCACCGCTGAGCAATAACTAGCATAACCCCTTGGGGCCTCTAAACGGGTCTTGAGGGGT
TTTTTGCTGAAAGGAGGAACTATATCCGGATTGGCGAATGGG
[124 nt withheld, positions 673-796]
C
[91 nt withheld, positions 798-888]
A
[49 nt withheld, positions 890-938]
CCTTTGACGTTGGAGTC
