[The description below was written by a language model from this plasmid's Addgene catalogue record.]
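Description:
NISCHA is a bacterial expression plasmid built on the pNIC28-Bsa4 backbone from the Structural Genomics Consortium, carrying a fragment of the human NISCH gene (nischarin, also known as IRAS or I-1). It is a high-copy plasmid maintained in E. coli under kanamycin selection. The record gives no feature table, so the origin of replication and the promoter are not explicitly stated. The listed T7 and T7-terminator sequencing primers, together with the depositor's recommendation of a DE3-type expression strain, are consistent with a T7 promoter-driven expression cassette.

The insert is about 421 bp and was introduced by ligation-independent cloning. The record notes that it may not be the full open reading frame, which fits a domain-sized construct chosen for crystallography rather than full-length nischarin. The record does not specify which residues or domain are covered. The mutation field only refers to the depositor comments, which give no specific sequence changes. The coding region is fused at its N terminus to a hexahistidine tag followed by a TEV protease recognition site. This allows the recombinant protein to be captured by immobilised metal affinity chromatography and the tag to be cleaved off afterwards.

The stated purpose is production of protein in bacteria for structure determination, and the alternative names link the construct to a deposited Protein Data Bank structure. The recommended expression strain also supplies rare tRNAs, which helps translation of human coding sequences in E. coli.
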