Addgene plasmid #42477: NISCHA
Purpose: Bacterial expression for structure determination; may not be full ORF
Depositing lab: Nicola Burgess-Brown. Depositing organization: University of Oxford.
Backbone
  Vector backbone: pNIC28-Bsa4
  Backbone manufacturer: SGC
  Vector type: Bacterial Expression
Growth in bacteria
  Bacterial resistance: Kanamycin, 50 μg/mL
  Growth temperature: 37°C
  Growth strain: Mach1 ;
  Copy number: High Copy
Gene/Insert
  Gene/Insert name: NISCHA (alt names: NISCH; gi|34783223; PDB:3P0C)
  Species: H. sapiens (human)
  Insert size (bp): 421
  Mutation: See Comments
  Entrez Gene: NISCH (a.k.a. I-1, IR1, IRAS, hIRAS)
  Tag / fusion protein: His6-TEV (N terminal on insert)
  Cloning method: Ligation Independent Cloning
  Sequencing primers: 5′ T7; 3′ T7-term
Terms and licenses: Academic/Nonprofit Terms; Industry Terms: Not Available to Industry
Depositor comments: http://www.thesgc.org/structures/3P0C/ Use BL21(DE3)-R3-pRARE2 strain for expression.
How to cite: NISCHA was a gift from Nicola Burgess-Brown (Addgene plasmid # 42477 ; http://n2t.net/addgene:42477 ; RRID:Addgene_42477)
